>Addgene plasmid #108202 | pM3GG | depositor full sequence | sequence record 204029 | pM3GG sequence 6079 bps
TGGCGAATGGG
[124 nt withheld, positions 12-135]
C
[91 nt withheld, positions 137-227]
A
[49 nt withheld, positions 229-277]
CCTTTGACGTTGGAGTCCACGTTCTTT
[37 nt withheld, positions 305-341]
ACCCTATCTCGGTCTATTCTTTTGATTTATAAGGGATTTTGCCGATTTCGGCCTATTGGTTAAAAAATGA
GCTGATTTAACAAAAATTTAACGCGAATTTTAACAAAATATTAACGTTTACAATTTCAGGTGGCACTTTT
CGGGGAAATGTGCGCGGAACCCCTATTTGTTTATTTTTCTAAATACATTCAAATATGTATCCGCTCATGA
ATTAATTCTTAGAAAAACTCATCGAGCATCAAATGAAACTGCAATTTATTCATATCAGGATTATCAATAC
CATATTTTTGAAAAAGCCGTTTCTGTAATGAAGGAGAAAACTCACCGAGGCAGTTCCATAGGATGGCAAG
ATCCTGGTATCGGTCTGCGATTCCGACTCGTCCAACATCAATACAACCTATTAATTTCCCCTCGTCAAAA
ATAAGGTTATCAAGTGAGAAATCACCATGAGTGACGACTGAATCCGGTGAGAATGGCAAAAGTTTATGCA
TTTCTTTCCAGACTTGTTCAACAGGCCAGCCATTACGCTCGTCATCAAAATCACTCGCATCAACCAAACC
GTTATTCATTCGTGATTGCGCCTGAGCGAGACGAAATACGCGATCGCTGTTAAAAGGACAATTACAAACA
GGAATCGAATGCAACCGGCGCAGGAACACTGCCAGCGCATCAACAATATTTTCACCTGAATCAGGATATT
CTTCTAATACCTGGAATGCTGTTTTCCCGGGGATCGCAGTGGTGAGTAACCATGCATCATCAGGAGTACG
GATAAAATGCTTGATGGTCGGAAGAGGCATAAATTCCGTCAGCCAGTTTAGTCTGACCATCTCATCTGTA
ACATCATTGGCAACGCTACCTTTGCCATGTTTCAGAAACAACTCTGGCGCATCGGGCTTCCCATACAATC
GATAGATTGTCGCACCTGATTGCCCGACATTATCGCGAGCCCATTTATACCCATATAAATCAGCATCCAT
GTTGGAATTTAATCGCGGCCTAGAGCAAGACGTTTCCCGTTGAATATGGCTCATAACACCCCTTGTATTA
CTGTTTATGTAAGCAGACAGTTTTATTGTTCATGACCAAAATCCCTTAACGTGAGTTTTCGTTCCACTGA
GCGTCAGACCCCGTAGAAAAGATCAAAGGATCTTCTTGAGATCCTTTTTTTCTGCGCGTAATCTGCTGCT
TGCAAACAAAAAAACCACCGCTACCAGCGGTGGTTTGTTTGCCGGATCAAGAGCTACCAACTCTTTTTCC
GAAGGTAACTGGCTTCAGCAGAGCGCAGATACCAAATACTGTCCTTCTAGTGTAGCCGTAGTTAGGCCAC
CACTTCAAGAACTCTGTAGCACCGCCTACATACCTCGCTCTGCTAATCCTGTTACCAGTGGCTGCTGCCA
GTGGCGATAAGTCGTGTCTTACCGGGTTGGACTCAAGACGATAGTTACCGGATAAGGCGCAGCGGTCGGG
CTGAACGGGGGGTTCGTGCACACAGCCCAGCTTGGAGCGAACGACCTACACCGAACTGAGATACCTACAG
CGTGAGCTATGAGAAAGCGCCACGCTTCCCGAAGGGAGAAAGGCGGACAGGTATCCGGTAAGCGGCAGGG
TCGGAACAGGAGAGCGCACGAGGGAGCTTCCAGGGGGAAACGCCTGGTATCTTTATAGTCCTGTCGGGTT
TCGCCACCTCTGACTTGAGCGTCGATTTTTGTGATGCTCGTCAGGGGGGCGGAGCCTATGGAAAAACGCC
AGCAACGCGGCCTTTTTACGGTTCCTGGCCTTTTGCTGGCCTTTTGCTCACATGTTCTTTCCTGCGTTAT
CCCCTGATTCTGTGGATAACCGTATTACCGCCTTTGAGTGAGCTGATACCGCTCGCCGCAGCCGAACGAC
CGAGCGCAGCGAGTCAGTGAGCGAGGAAGCGGAAGAGCGCCTGATGCGGTATTTTCTCCTTACGCATCTG
TGCGGTATTTCACACCGCATATATGGTGCACTCTCAGTACAATCTGCTCTGATGCCGCATAGTTAAGCCA
GTATACACTCCGCTATCGCTACGTGACTGGGTCATGGCTGCGCCCCGACACCCGCCAACACCCGCTGACG
CGCCCTGACGGGCTTGTCTGCTCCCGGCATCCGCTTACAGACAAGCTGTGACCGTCTCCGGGAGCTGCAT
GTGTCAGAGGTTTTCACCGTCATCACCGAAACGCGCGAGGCAGCTGCGGTAAAGCTCATCAGCGTGGTCG
TGAAGCGATTCACAGATGTCTGCCTGTTCATCCGCGTCCAGCTCGTTGAGTTTCTCCAGAAGCGTTAATG
TCTGGCTTCTGATAAAGCGGGCCATGTTAAGGGCGGTTTTTTCCTGTTTGGTCACTGATGCCTCCGTGTA
AGGGGGATTTCTGTTCATGGGGGTAATGATACCGATGAAACGAGAGAGGATGCTCACGATACGGGTTACT
GATGATGAACATGCCCGGTTACTGGAACGTTGTGAGGGTAAACAACTGGCGGTATGGATGCGGCGGGACC
AGAGAAAAATCACTCAGGGTCAATGCCAGCGCTTCGTTAATACAGATGTAGGTGTTCCACAGGGTAGCCA
GCAGCATCCTGCGATGCAGATCCGGAACATAATGGTGCAGGGCGCTGACTTCCGCGTTTCCAGACTTTAC
GAAACACGGAAACCGAAGACCATTCATGTTGTTGCTCAGGTCGCAGACGTTTTGCAGCAGCAGTCGCTTC
ACGTTCGCTCGCGTATCGGTGATTCATTCTGCTAACCAGTAAGGCAACCCCGCCAGCCTAGCCGGGTCCT
CAACGACAGGAGCACGATCATGCGCACCCGTGGGGCCGCCATGCCGGCGATAATGGCCTGCTTCTCGCCG
AAACGTTTGGTGGCGGGACCAGTGACGAAGGCTTGAGCGAGGGCGTGCAAGATTCCGAATACCGCAAGCG
ACAGGCCGATCATCGTCGCGCTCCAGCGAAAGCGGTCCTCGCCGAAAATGACCCAGAGCGCTGCCGGCAC
CTGTCCTACGAGTTGCATGATAAAGAAGACAGTCATAAGTGCGGCGACGATAGTCATGCCCCGCGCCCAC
CGGAAGGAGCTGACTGGGTTGAAGGCTCTCAAGGGCATCGGTCGAGATCCCGGTGCCTAATGAGTGAGCT
AACTTACATTAATTGCGTTGCGCTCACTGCCCGCTTTCCAGTCGGGAAACCTGTCGTGCCAGCTGCATTA
ATGAATCGGCCAACGCGCGGGGAGAGGCGGTTTGCGTATTGGGCGCCAGGGTGGTTTTTCTTTTCACCAG
TGAGACGGGCAACAGCTGATTGCCCTTCACCGCCTGGCCCTGAGAGAGTTGCAGCAAGCGGTCCACGCTG
GTTTGCCCCAGCAGGCGAAAATCCTGTTTGATGGTGGTTAACGGCGGGATATAACATGAGCTGTCTTCGG
TATCGTCGTATCCCACTACCGAGATATCCGCACCAACGCGCAGCCCGGACTCGGTAATGGCGCGCATTGC
GCCCAGCGCCATCTGATCGTTGGCAACCAGCATCGCAGTGGGAACGATGCCCTCATTCAGCATTTGCATG
GTTTGTTGAAAACCGGACATGGCACTCCAGTCGCCTTCCCGTTCCGCTATCGGCTGAATTTGATTGCGAG
TGAGATATTTATGCCAGCCAGCCAGACGCAGACGCGCCGAGACAGAACTTAATGGGCCCGCTAACAGCGC
GATTTGCTGGTGACCCAATGCGACCAGATGCTCCACGCCCAGTCGCGTACCGTCTTCATGGGAGAAAATA
ATACTGTTGATGGGTGTCTGGTCAGAGACATCAAGAAATAACGCCGGAACATTAGTGCAGGCAGCTTCCA
CAGCAATGGCATCCTGGTCATCCAGCGGATAGTTAATGATCAGCCCACTGACGCGTTGCGCGAGAAGATT
GTGCACCGCCGCTTTACAGGCTTCGACGCCGCTTCGTTCTACCATCGACACCACCACGCTGGCACCCAGT
TGATCGGCGCGAGATTTAATCGCCGCGACAATTTGCGACGGCGCGTGCAGGGCCAGACTGGAGGTGGCAA
CGCCAATCAGCAACGACTGTTTGCCCGCCAGTTGTTGTGCCACGCGGTTGGGAATGTAATTCAGCTCCGC
CATCGCCGCTTCCACTTTTTCCCGCGTTTTCGCAGAAACGTGGCTGGCCTGGTTCACCACGCGGGAAACG
GTCTGATAAGAGACACCGGCATACTCTGCGACATCGTATAACGTTACTGGTTTCACATTCACCACCCTGA
ATTGACTCTCTTCCGGGCGCTATCATGCCATACCGCGAAAGGTTTTGCGCCATTCGATGGTGTCCGGGAT
CTCGACGCTCTCCCTTATGCGACTCCTGCATTAGGAAGCAGCCCAGTAGTAGGTTGAGGCCGTTGAGCAC
CGCCGCCGCAAGGAATGGTGCATGCAAGGAGATGGCGCCCAACAGTCCCCCGGCCACGGGGCCTGCCACC
ATACCCACGCCGAAACAAGCGCTCATGAGCCCGAAGTGGCGAGCCCGATCTTCCCCATCGGTGATGTCGG
CGATATAGGCGCCAGCAACCGCACCTGTGGCGCCGGTGATGCCGGCCACGATGCGTCCGGCGTAGAGGAT
CGAGATCTCGATCCCGCGAAATTAATACGACTCACTATAGGGGAATTGTGAGCGGATAACAATTCCCCTC
TAGAAATAATTTTGTTTAACTTTAAGAAGGAGATATACCATGGGCAGCAGCCATCATCATCATCATCACA
GCAGCGGCCTGGTGCCGCGCGGCAGCCATATGCGTATCGCATACGCGAACGCGATGGACTTCAAAACCGT
GATCGAAGCGCTGTCTAAACTGATCGACGAAGTGACCTTCACTTTCACCAGCTCTGGTCTGGACGTTGTT
GCGGTTGACCGTGCGCATATCAGCCTGATCAAGCTGCACTTCCCGAAAGAAGCGTTCGAAGAATTTGACG
TGGAAGACCAGTTCCGTTTCGGCTTTAACACCCAGTACATGCTGAAGGTTATGGCGTCTGCGAAACGCAA
GGAGAAGATTGAGATGGAGTCCCGTGAAGAGTCCGAAATCGTTATCCGTATGCTGGGCGAACCGCCGCGT
GAATTTACCATCCGTAACATTGAGGTTCCGATCCAGGAACTGCCGGAGCTGAAACTGGATTTCGACGTGA
AGGCGAAAATCACTTCTGGCGGCTTCAAGAAGGCTGTTAGCGAGATTGCGACCGTTTCTGACTCTGTGGA
GATTGACGCGACCGAAATGGAGATTAAGCTGCGTTCCAAGGAGTCCACCGAGATCGAGGTGGAGTTCTCC
AAAGAAATGGGTGGTCTGCAGGAAATTGAGGTGAAGAAGCCGTCTGTTTCTTCCTACCCGTCTGACTACC
TGGAGGACGTTCTGGTTCTGACCCGCCTGTCTGGCTTCCTGAACCTGCTGTTCTCTGAGCAGAAACCGCT
GCAGCTGGAGTTCAACATGGACAACGGTGGCTCCGTGGTTTATCTGCTGGCGCCGAACGTTGGTGGAGTG
AGACCGGATCCGAATTCGAGCTCCGTCGACAAGCTTGCGGCCGCACTCGAGCACCACCACCACCACCACT
GAGATCCGGCTGCTAACAAAGCCCGAAAGGAAGCTGAGTTGGCTGCTGCCACCGCTGAGCAATAACTAGC
ATAACCCCTTGGGGCCTCTAAACGGGTCTTGAGGGGTTTTTTGCTGAAAGGAGGAACTATATCCGGAT
Features (pLannotate 1.2.2; 20 found; start..end, strand, type, name):
     12..467     +  rep_origin     f1 ori (sequence partly withheld): f1 bacteriophage origin of replication; arrow indicates direction of (+) strand synthesis
    494..551     +  promoter       AmpR promoter (fragment): bla
    560..1375    -  CDS            KanR: aminoglycoside phosphotransferase; aph(3')-Ia; confers resistance to kanamycin in bacteria or G418 (Geneticin®) in eukaryotes
   1497..2085    +  rep_origin     ori: high-copy-number ColE1/pMB1/pBR322/pUC origin of replication
   2271..2413    -  misc_feature   bom: basis of mobility region from pBR322
   2515..2706    -  CDS            rop: Rop protein, which maintains plasmids at low copy number; rop
   2723..3103    +  CDS            YPB1_ECOLX: Protein predicted: Swiss-Prot protein existence level 4. From Escherichia coli.
   3175..3466    -  CDS            TcR (fragment): tetracycline efflux protein; tet; confers resistance to tetracycline
   3481..3502    -  protein_bind   CAP binding site: CAP binding activates transcription in the presence of cAMP. E. coli catabolite activator protein
   3515..4597    -  CDS            lacI: lac repressor; lacI; The lac repressor binds to the lac operator to inhibit transcription in E. coli. This inhibition can be relieved by adding lactose or isopropyl-β-D-thiogalactopyranoside (IPTG).
   4598..4675    -  promoter       lacI promoter: lacI
   4683..4962    -  CDS            TcR (fragment): tetracycline efflux protein; tet; confers resistance to tetracycline
   4984..5002    +  promoter       T7 promoter: promoter for bacteriophage T7 RNA polymerase
   5003..5027    +  protein_bind   lac operator: The lac repressor binds to the lac operator to inhibit transcription in E. coli. This inhibition can be relieved by adding lactose or isopropyl-β-D-thiogalactopyranoside (IPTG). lac repressor encoded by lacI
   5042..5064    +  RBS            RBS: efficient ribosome binding site from bacteriophage T7 gene 10 (Olins and Rangwala, 1989)
   5083..5099    +  CDS            capTEV™ (fragment): composite tag for in vivo biotinylation, TEV protease cleavage, and 6xHis tagging
   5110..5127    +  CDS            thrombin site: thrombin recognition and cleavage site
   5923..5940    +  CDS            9xHis (fragment): 9xHis affinity tag
   5950..5999    +  CDS            SET1 (fragment): solubility-enhancement tag derived from T7 phage gene 10B
   6007..6054    +  terminator     T7 terminator: transcription terminator for bacteriophage T7 RNA polymerase
