>Addgene plasmid #108202 | pM3GG | addgene full sequence | sequence record 208599 | Addgene NGS Result
TAATACGACTCACTATAGGGGAATTGTGAGCGGATAACAATTCCCCTCTAGAAATAATTTTGTTTAACTT
TAAGAAGGAGATATACCATGGGCAGCAGCCATCATCATCATCATCACAGCAGCGGCCTGGTGCCGCGCGG
CAGCCATATGCGTATCGCATACGCGAACGCGATGGACTTCAAAACCGTGATCGAAGCGCTGTCTAAACTG
ATCGACGAAGTGACCTTCACTTTCACCAGCTCTGGTCTGGACGTTGTTGCGGTTGACCGTGCGCATATCA
GCCTGATCAAGCTGCACTTCCCGAAAGAAGCGTTCGAAGAATTTGACGTGGAAGACCAGTTCCGTTTCGG
CTTTAACACCCAGTACATGCTGAAGGTTATGGCGTCTGCGAAACGCAAGGAGAAGATTGAGATGGAGTCC
CGTGAAGAGTCCGAAATCGTTATCCGTATGCTGGGCGAACCGCCGCGTGAATTTACCATCCGTAACATTG
AGGTTCCGATCCAGGAACTGCCGGAGCTGAAACTGGATTTCGACGTGAAGGCGAAAATCACTTCTGGCGG
CTTCAAGAAGGCTGTTAGCGAGATTGCGACCGTTTCTGACTCTGTGGAGATTGACGCGACCGAAATGGAG
ATTAAGCTGCGTTCCAAGGAGTCCACCGAGATCGAGGTGGAGTTCTCCAAAGAAATGGGTGGTCTGCAGG
AAATTGAGGTGAAGAAGCCGTCTGTTTCTTCCTACCCGTCTGACTACCTGGAGGACGTTCTGGTTCTGAC
CCGCCTGTCTGGCTTCCTGAACCTGCTGTTCTCTGAGCAGAAACCGCTGCAGCTGGAGTTCAACATGGAC
AACGGTGGCTCCGTGGTTTATCTGCTGGCGCCGAACGTTGGTGGAGTGAGACCGGATCCGAATTCGAGCT
CCGTCGACAAGCTTGCGGCCGCACTCGAGCACCACCACCACCACCACTGAGATCCGGCTGCTAACAAAGC
CCGAAAGGAAGCTGAGTTGGCTGCTGCCACCGCTGAGCAATAACTAGCATAACCCCTTGGGGCCTCTAAA
CGGGTCTTGAGGGGTTTTTTGCTGAAAGGAGGAACTATATCCGGATTGGCGAATGGG
[124 nt withheld, positions 1108-1231]
C
[91 nt withheld, positions 1233-1323]
A
[49 nt withheld, positions 1325-1373]
CCTTTGACGTTGGAGTCCACGTTCTTT
[37 nt withheld, positions 1401-1437]
ACCCTATCTCGGTCTATTCTTTTGATTTATAAGGGATTTTGCCGATTTCGGCCTATTGGTTAAAAAATGA
GCTGATTTAACAAAAATTTAACGCGAATTTTAACAAAATATTAACGCTTACAATTTAGGTGGCACTTTTC
GGGGAAATGTGCGCGGAACCCCTATTTGTTTATTTTTCTAAATACATTCAAATATGTATCCGCTCATGAA
TTAATTCTTAGAAAAACTCATCGAGCATCAAATGAAACTGCAATTTATTCATATCAGGATTATCAATACC
ATATTTTTGAAAAAGCCGTTTCTGTAATGAAGGAGAAAACTCACCGAGGCAGTTCCATAGGATGGCAAGA
TCCTGGTATCGGTCTGCGATTCCGACTCGTCCAACATCAATACAACCTATTAATTTCCCCTCGTCAAAAA
TAAGGTTATCAAGTGAGAAATCACCATGAGTGACGACTGAATCCGGTGAGAATGGCAAAAGTTTATGCAT
TTCTTTCCAGACTTGTTCAACAGGCCAGCCATTACGCTCGTCATCAAAATCACTCGCATCAACCAAACCG
TTATTCATTCGTGATTGCGCCTGAGCGAGACGAAATACGCGATCGCTGTTAAAAGGACAATTACAAACAG
GAATCGAATGCAACCGGCGCAGGAACACTGCCAGCGCATCAACAATATTTTCACCTGAATCAGGATATTC
TTCTAATACCTGGAATGCTGTTTTCCCGGGGATCGCAGTGGTGAGTAACCATGCATCATCAGGAGTACGG
ATAAAATGCTTGATGGTCGGAAGAGGCATAAATTCCGTCAGCCAGTTTAGTCTGACCATCTCATCTGTAA
CATCATTGGCAACGCTACCTTTGCCATGTTTCAGAAACAACTCTGGCGCATCGGGCTTCCCATACAATCG
ATAGATTGTCGCACCTGATTGCCCGACATTATCGCGAGCCCATTTATACCCATATAAATCAGCATCCATG
TTGGAATTTAATCGCGGCCTAGAGCAAGACGTTTCCCGTTGAATATGGCTCATAACACCCCTTGTATTAC
TGTTTATGTAAGCAGACAGTTTTATTGTTCATGACCAAAATCCCTTAACGTGAGTTTTCGTTCCACTGAG
CGTCAGACCCCGTAGAAAAGATCAAAGGATCTTCTTGAGATCCTTTTTTTCTGCGCGTAATCTGCTGCTT
GCAAACAAAAAAACCACCGCTACCAGCGGTGGTTTGTTTGCCGGATCAAGAGCTACCAACTCTTTTTCCG
AAGGTAACTGGCTTCAGCAGAGCGCAGATACCAAATACTGTCCTTCTAGTGTAGCCGTAGTTAGGCCACC
ACTTCAAGAACTCTGTAGCACCGCCTACATACCTCGCTCTGCTAATCCTGTTACCAGTGGCTGCTGCCAG
TGGCGATAAGTCGTGTCTTACCGGGTTGGACTCAAGACGATAGTTACCGGATAAGGCGCAGCGGTCGGGC
TGAACGGGGGGTTCGTGCACACAGCCCAGCTTGGAGCGAACGACCTACACCGAACTGAGATACCTACAGC
GTGAGCTATGAGAAAGCGCCACGCTTCCCGAAGGGAGAAAGGCGGACAGGTATCCGGTAAGCGGCAGGGT
CGGAACAGGAGAGCGCACGAGGGAGCTTCCAGGGGGAAACGCCTGGTATCTTTATAGTCCTGTCGGGTTT
CGCCACCTCTGACTTGAGCGTCGATTTTTGTGATGCTCGTCAGGGGGGCGGAGCCTATGGAAAAACGCCA
GCAACGCGGCCTTTTTACGGTTCCTGGCCTTTTGCTGGCCTTTTGCTCACATGTTCTTTCCTGCGTTATC
CCCTGATTCTGTGGATAACCGTATTACCGCCTTTGAGTGAGCTGATACCGCTCGCCGCAGCCGAACGACC
GAGCGCAGCGAGTCAGTGAGCGAGGAAGCGGAAGAGCGCCTGATGCGGTATTTTCTCCTTACGCATCTGT
GCGGTATTTCACACCGCAATGGTGCACTCTCAGTACAATCTGCTCTGATGCCGCATAGTTAAGCCAGTAT
ACACTCCGCTATCGCTACGTGACTGGGTCATGGCTGCGCCCCGACACCCGCCAACACCCGCTGACGCGCC
CTGACGGGCTTGTCTGCTCCCGGCATCCGCTTACAGACAAGCTGTGACCGTCTCCGGGAGCTGCATGTGT
CAGAGGTTTTCACCGTCATCACCGAAACGCGCGAGGCAGCTGCGGTAAAGCTCATCAGCGTGGTCGTGAA
GCGATTCACAGATGTCTGCCTGTTCATCCGCGTCCAGCTCGTTGAGTTTCTCCAGAAGCGTTAATGTCTG
GCTTCTGATAAAGCGGGCCATGTTAAGGGCGGTTTTTTCCTGTTTGGTCACTGATGCCTCCGTGTAAGGG
GGATTTCTGTTCATGGGGGTAATGATACCGATGAAACGAGAGAGGATGCTCACGATACGGGTTACTGATG
ATGAACATGCCCGGTTACTGGAACGTTGTGAGGGTAAACAACTGGCGGTATGGATGCGGCGGGACCAGAG
AAAAATCACTCAGGGTCAATGCCAGCGCTTCGTTAATACAGATGTAGGTGTTCCACAGGGTAGCCAGCAG
CATCCTGCGATGCAGATCCGGAACATAATGGTGCAGGGCGCTGACTTCCGCGTTTCCAGACTTTACGAAA
CACGGAAACCGAAGACCATTCATGTTGTTGCTCAGGTCGCAGACGTTTTGCAGCAGCAGTCGCTTCACGT
TCGCTCGCGTATCGGTGATTCATTCTGCTAACCAGTAAGGCAACCCCGCCAGCCTAGCCGGGTCCTCAAC
GACAGGAGCACGATCATGCGCACCCGTGGGGCCGCCATGCCGGCGATAATGGCCTGCTTCTCGCCGAAAC
GTTTGGTGGCGGGACCAGTGACGAAGGCTTGAGCGAGGGCGTGCAAGATTCCGAATACCGCAAGCGACAG
GCCGATCATCGTCGCGCTCCAGCGAAAGCGGTCCTCGCCGAAAATGACCCAGAGCGCTGCCGGCACCTGT
CCTACGAGTTGCATGATAAAGAAGACAGTCATAAGTGCGGCGACGATAGTCATGCCCCGCGCCCACCGGA
AGGAGCTGACTGGGTTGAAGGCTCTCAAGGGCATCGGTCGAGATCCCGGTGCCTAATGAGTGAGCTAACT
TACATTAATTGCGTTGCGCTCACTGCCCGCTTTCCAGTCGGGAAACCTGTCGTGCCAGCTGCATTAATGA
ATCGGCCAACGCGCGGGGAGAGGCGGTTTGCGTATTGGGCGCCAGGGTGGTTTTTCTTTTCACCAGTGAG
ACGGGCAACAGCTGATTGCCCTTCACCGCCTGGCCCTGAGAGAGTTGCAGCAAGCGGTCCACGCTGGTTT
GCCCCAGCAGGCGAAAATCCTGTTTGATGGTGGTTAACGGCGGGATATAACATGAGCTGTCTTCGGTATC
GTCGTATCCCACTACCGAGATATCCGCACCAACGCGCAGCCCGGACTCGGTAATGGCGCGCATTGCGCCC
AGCGCCATCTGATCGTTGGCAACCAGCATCGCAGTGGGAACGATGCCCTCATTCAGCATTTGCATGGTTT
GTTGAAAACCGGACATGGCACTCCAGTCGCCTTCCCGTTCCGCTATCGGCTGAATTTGATTGCGAGTGAG
ATATTTATGCCAGCCAGCCAGACGCAGACGCGCCGAGACAGAACTTAATGGGCCCGCTAACAGCGCGATT
TGCTGGTGACCCAATGCGACCAGATGCTCCACGCCCAGTCGCGTACCGTCTTCATGGGAGAAAATAATAC
TGTTGATGGGTGTCTGGTCAGAGACATCAAGAAATAACGCCGGAACATTAGTGCAGGCAGCTTCCACAGC
AATGGCATCCTGGTCATCCAGCGGATAGTTAATGATCAGCCCACTGACGCGTTGCGCGAGAAGATTGTGC
ACCGCCGCTTTACAGGCTTCGACGCCGCTTCGTTCTACCATCGACACCACCACGCTGGCACCCAGTTGAT
CGGCGCGAGATTTAATCGCCGCGACAATTTGCGACGGCGCGTGCAGGGCCAGACTGGAGGTGGCAACGCC
AATCAGCAACGACTGTTTGCCCGCCAGTTGTTGTGCCACGCGGTTGGGAATGTAATTCAGCTCCGCCATC
GCCGCTTCCACTTTTTCCCGCGTTTTCGCAGAAACGTGGCTGGCCTGGTTCACCACGCGGGAAACGGTCT
GATAAGAGACACCGGCATACTCTGCGACATCGTATAACGTTACTGGTTTCACATTCACCACCCTGAATTG
ACTCTCTTCCGGGCGCTATCATGCCATACCGCGAAAGGTTTTGCGCCATTCGATGGTGTCCGGGATCTCG
ACGCTCTCCCTTATGCGACTCCTGCATTAGGAAGCAGCCCAGTAGTAGGTTGAGGCCGTTGAGCACCGCC
GCCGCAAGGAATGGTGCATGCAAGGAGATGGCGCCCAACAGTCCCCCGGCCACGGGGCCTGCCACCATAC
CCACGCCGAAACAAGCGCTCATGAGCCCGAAGTGGCGAGCCCGATCTTCCCCATCGGTGATGTCGGCGAT
ATAGGCGCCAGCAACCGCACCTGTGGCGCCGGTGATGCCGGCCACGATGCGTCCGGCGTAGAGGATCGAG
ATCTCGATCCCGCGAAAT
Features (pLannotate 1.2.2; 20 found; start..end, strand, type, name):
      1..19      +  promoter       T7 promoter: promoter for bacteriophage T7 RNA polymerase
     20..44      +  protein_bind   lac operator: The lac repressor binds to the lac operator to inhibit transcription in E. coli. This inhibition can be relieved by adding lactose or isopropyl-β-D-thiogalactopyranoside (IPTG). lac repressor encoded by lacI
     59..81      +  RBS            RBS: efficient ribosome binding site from bacteriophage T7 gene 10 (Olins and Rangwala, 1989)
    100..116     +  CDS            capTEV™ (fragment): composite tag for in vivo biotinylation, TEV protease cleavage, and 6xHis tagging
    127..144     +  CDS            thrombin site: thrombin recognition and cleavage site
    940..957     +  CDS            9xHis (fragment): 9xHis affinity tag
    967..1016    +  CDS            SET1 (fragment): solubility-enhancement tag derived from T7 phage gene 10B
   1024..1071    +  terminator     T7 terminator: transcription terminator for bacteriophage T7 RNA polymerase
   1108..1536    +  rep_origin     f1 ori (sequence partly withheld): f1 bacteriophage origin of replication; arrow indicates direction of (+) strand synthesis
   1589..1646    +  promoter       AmpR promoter (fragment): bla
   1655..2470    -  CDS            KanR: aminoglycoside phosphotransferase; aph(3')-Ia; confers resistance to kanamycin in bacteria or G418 (Geneticin®) in eukaryotes
   2592..3180    +  rep_origin     ori: high-copy-number ColE1/pMB1/pBR322/pUC origin of replication
   3366..3505    -  misc_feature   bom: basis of mobility region from pBR322
   3607..3798    -  CDS            rop: Rop protein, which maintains plasmids at low copy number; rop
   3815..4195    +  CDS            YPB1_ECOLX: Protein predicted: Swiss-Prot protein existence level 4. From Escherichia coli.
   4267..4558    -  CDS            TcR (fragment): tetracycline efflux protein; tet; confers resistance to tetracycline
   4573..4594    -  protein_bind   CAP binding site: CAP binding activates transcription in the presence of cAMP. E. coli catabolite activator protein
   4607..5689    -  CDS            lacI: lac repressor; lacI; The lac repressor binds to the lac operator to inhibit transcription in E. coli. This inhibition can be relieved by adding lactose or isopropyl-β-D-thiogalactopyranoside (IPTG).
   5690..5767    -  promoter       lacI promoter: lacI
   5775..6054    -  CDS            TcR (fragment): tetracycline efflux protein; tet; confers resistance to tetracycline
