[The description below was written by a language model from this plasmid's Addgene catalogue record and pLannotate feature annotations shown in this document.]
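Description:
pM3GG is a bacterial expression plasmid built on the pET-28b(+) backbone for producing PCNA3, one of the proliferating cell nuclear antigen subunits of the thermoacidophilic archaeon Metallosphaera sedula. The roughly 750 bp insert is listed as synthetic and was cloned between the NdeI and BamHI sites, both of which are retained. The total size is about 6.1 kb. Two sequence records, one from the depositor and one from repository sequencing, differ by only a few nucleotides and show the same set of features with different start points. The plasmid is selected with kanamycin through the aph(3')-Ia gene. It replicates from a pBR322-type ColE1 origin accompanied by rop and the bom region, consistent with its low-copy designation. An f1 origin is also present.

Expression is driven by the T7 promoter, followed by a lac operator and the T7 gene 10 ribosome binding site, and it ends at the T7 terminator. The plasmid carries its own lacI gene, so transcription is repressed until IPTG is added in a host that supplies T7 RNA polymerase. Upstream of the insert the backbone provides an N-terminal His6 tag followed by a thrombin cleavage site. The automated annotation labels this tag as a short fragment of a composite tag. A His6 sequence from the backbone also lies downstream and is catalogued as a C-terminal tag. The PCNA3 coding region itself is not annotated in either feature table, but it corresponds to the unannotated gap between the thrombin site and the downstream His sequence. The short tetracycline-resistance, AmpR promoter and SET1 fragment calls appear to be backbone remnants rather than functional elements. According to the associated publication title, M. sedula's heterotrimeric PCNA was used as a stable scaffold for assembling an artificial multienzyme complex.
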