Addgene plasmid #108202: pM3GG
Purpose: M. sedula PCNA3
Depositing lab: Teruyuki Nagamune. Depositing organization: The University of Tokyo. Publication: A Stable Artificial Multienzymatic Complex Using a Heterotrimeric Protein From Metallosphaera sedula. Iwata F, Hirakawa H, Nagamune T. Biotechnol J. 2018 Nov;13(11):e1700662. doi: 10.1002/biot.201700662. Epub 2018 Apr 30. PubMed 29663675.
Backbone
  Vector backbone: pET-28b(+)
  Backbone manufacturer: Merck Millipore
  Backbone size w/o insert (bp): 5330
  Total vector size (bp): 6079
  Vector type: Bacterial Expression
Growth in bacteria
  Bacterial resistance: Kanamycin, 50 μg/mL
  Growth temperature: 37°C
  Growth strain: DH5alpha
  Growth instructions: Supplement with 1% glucose is recommended to suppress leaky expression.
  Copy number: Low Copy
Gene/Insert
  Gene/Insert name: M. sedula PCNA3 (alt name: MsePCNA3)
  Species: Synthetic; Metallosphaera sedula
  Insert size (bp): 750
  Promoter: T7 promoter
  Tag / fusion protein: His6 tag (N terminal on backbone); His6 tag (C terminal on backbone)
  Cloning method: Restriction Enzyme; 5′ cloning site NdeI (not destroyed); 3′ cloning site BamHI (not destroyed)
  Sequencing primers: 5′ T7; 3′ T7 Terminal
Terms and licenses: Academic/Nonprofit Terms; Industry Terms: Not Available to Industry
How to cite: pM3GG was a gift from Teruyuki Nagamune (Addgene plasmid # 108202 ; http://n2t.net/addgene:108202 ; RRID:Addgene_108202)
